Addgene plasmid #37818: pPROBE-NT
Depositing lab: Steven Lindow. Depositing organization: University of California, Berkeley. Publication: Improved gfp and inaZ broad-host-range promoter-probe vectors. Miller WG, Leveau JH, Lindow SE. Mol Plant Microbe Interact. 2000 Nov;13(11):1243-50. 10.1094/MPMI.2000.13.11.1243 PubMed 11059491.
Backbone
  Vector backbone: pBBR1
Growth in bacteria
  Bacterial resistance: Kanamycin, 50 μg/mL
  Growth temperature: 37°C
  Growth strain: DH5alpha
  Copy number: Unknown
Gene/Insert
  Gene/Insert name: Promotorless gfp reporter gene
  Species: bacteria
  Insert size (bp): 6807
  GenBank ID: AF286453
Terms and licenses: Academic/Nonprofit Terms; Industry Terms: Not Available to Industry
Depositor comments: Please refer to the attached table for a complete list of restriction sites in the MCS. This plasmid has the PstI site.
How to cite: pPROBE-NT was a gift from Steven Lindow (Addgene plasmid # 37818 ; http://n2t.net/addgene:37818 ; RRID:Addgene_37818)
