[The description below was written by a language model from this plasmid's Addgene catalogue record and pLannotate feature annotations shown in this document.]
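Description:
pPROBE-NT is a broad-host-range bacterial promoter-probe vector built on the pBBR1 replicon. It carries the pBBR1 oriV and the cognate Rep protein gene from the Bordetella bronchiseptica plasmid, a pair that allows replication in many Gram-negative bacteria as well as in E. coli. Selection is by kanamycin, conferred by a Tn5-derived neo (nptII) gene. Partial ble and Tn5 transposase sequences lie next to this gene and appear to be remnants carried along with the resistance cassette. The copy number is recorded as unknown. Other short fragments detected in the sequence (TcR, CmR, M13 ori, lacZα, lacI, and a lac promoter/operator with a CAP site) look like leftovers from earlier cloning vectors rather than functional parts.

The payload is a promoterless GFP coding sequence placed immediately downstream of a pUC18/19-type multiple cloning site. Five tandem copies of the rrnB T1 transcription terminator sit upstream of the MCS, and another copy follows gfp. This arrangement insulates the reporter from read-through transcription originating in the vector, so fluorescence should depend on promoter activity in whatever DNA fragment is cloned into the MCS. T7 and T3 promoter sequences flank the whole cassette. The depositor notes that this version retains the PstI site in the MCS.

The construct is intended for cloning candidate promoter regions and monitoring their activity by GFP fluorescence in diverse bacterial hosts. The catalogue lists 6,807 bp as the insert size, whereas the sequenced record is 7,011 nt. The listed figure is far larger than the roughly 0.7 kb gfp gene, so it probably reflects a whole-plasmid length.
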