Features (pLannotate 1.2.2; 24 found; start..end, strand, type, name):
   1023..1794    +  rep_origin     pBBR1 oriV: replication origin of the broad-host-range plasmid pBBR1 from Bordetella bronchiseptica; requires the pBBR1 Rep protein for replication
   1795..2457    +  CDS            pBBR1 Rep: replication protein for the broad-host-range plasmid pBBR1 from Bordetella bronchiseptica
   2518..2587    +  CDS            TcR (fragment): tetracycline efflux protein; tet; confers resistance to tetracycline
   2917..2948    -  CDS            CmR (fragment): chloramphenicol acetyltransferase confers resistance to chloramphenicol
   2948..3025    +  rep_origin     M13 ori (fragment): M13 bacteriophage origin of replication; arrow indicates direction of (+) strand synthesis
   3029..3184    -  CDS            lacZα (fragment): LacZα fragment of β-galactosidase; lacZ fragment
   3192..3210    +  promoter       T7 promoter: promoter for bacteriophage T7 RNA polymerase
   3253..3339    +  terminator     rrnB T1 terminator: Escherichia coli rrnB; transcription terminator T1 from the E. coli rrnB gene
   3436..3522    +  terminator     rrnB T1 terminator: Escherichia coli rrnB; transcription terminator T1 from the E. coli rrnB gene
   3619..3705    +  terminator     rrnB T1 terminator: Escherichia coli rrnB; transcription terminator T1 from the E. coli rrnB gene
   3802..3888    +  terminator     rrnB T1 terminator: Escherichia coli rrnB; transcription terminator T1 from the E. coli rrnB gene
   3985..4071    +  terminator     rrnB T1 terminator: Escherichia coli rrnB; transcription terminator T1 from the E. coli rrnB gene
   4163..4219    -  misc_feature   MCS: pUC18/19 multiple cloning site
   4270..4986    +  CDS            GFP: Aequoria victoria green fluorescent protein
   5004..5090    +  terminator     rrnB T1 terminator: Escherichia coli rrnB; transcription terminator T1 from the E. coli rrnB gene
   5202..5220    -  promoter       T3 promoter: promoter for bacteriophage T3 RNA polymerase
   5265..5281    -  protein_bind   lac operator: The lac repressor binds to the lac operator to inhibit transcription in E. coli. This inhibition can be relieved by adding lactose or isopropyl-β-D-thiogalactopyranoside (IPTG). lac repressor encoded by lacI
   5289..5319    -  promoter       lac promoter: promoter for the E. coli lac operon
   5334..5355    -  protein_bind   CAP binding site: CAP binding activates transcription in the presence of cAMP. E. coli catabolite activator protein
   5368..5460    -  CDS            lacI (fragment): lac repressor; lacI; The lac repressor binds to the lac operator to inhibit transcription in E. coli. This inhibition can be relieved by adding lactose or isopropyl-β-D-thiogalactopyranoside (IPTG).
   5471..5587    -  CDS            CmR (fragment): chloramphenicol acetyltransferase; cat; confers resistance to chloramphenicol
   5587..5739    -  CDS            ble (fragment): BLE_KLEPN - Experimental evidence at protein level: Swiss-Prot protein existence level 1. Binding protein with a strong affinity to the bleomycin family of antibiotics. Binds to CL990; an antimitotic-antibiotic compound. From Klebsiella pneumoniae.
   5763..6554    -  CDS            neo: KKA2_KLEPN - Also known as kan, nptII. Experimental evidence at protein level: Swiss-Prot protein existence level 1. Resistance to kanamycin, neomycin, paromomycin, ribostamycin, butirosin and gentamicin B. From Klebsiella pneumoniae.
   6586..6870    -  CDS            tnpA (fragment): TN5P_ECOLX - Also known as tnp. Experimental evidence at protein level: Swiss-Prot protein existence level 1. Mediates transposition of transposon Tn5 by a 'cut and paste' mechanism. First, the monomeric transposase binds the 19 bp inverted DNA repeats flanking the transposon. Then, dimerization of the DNA- bound transposase creates a synaptic DNA complex. After nicking of the first DNA strand, excision of the transposon proceeds through a series of intermediates. The transposase then mediates the insertion of the transposon at a new site by strand transfer. The activity of the wild- type tran
>Addgene plasmid #37818 | pPROBE-NT | addgene full sequence | sequence record 495670 | Addgene NGS Result
CTCGGGCCGTCTCTTGGGCTTGATCGGCCTTCTTGCGCATCTCACGCGCTCCTGCGGCGGCCTGTAGGGC
AGGCTCATACCCCTGCCGAACCGCTTTTGTCAGCCGGTCGGCCACGGCTTCCGGCGTCTCAACGCGCTTT
GAGATTCCCAGCTTTTCGGCCAATCCCTGCGGTGCATAGGCGCGTGGCTCGACCGCTTGCGGGCTGATGG
TGACGTGGCCCACTGGTGGCCGCTCCAGGGCCTCGTAGAACGCCTGAATGCGCGTGTGACGTGCCTTGCT
GCCCTCGATGCCCCGTTGCAGCCCTAGATCGGCCACAGCGGCCGCAAACGTGGTCTGGTCGCGGGTCATC
TGCGCTTTGTTGCCGATGAACTCCTTGGCCGACAGCCTGCCGTCCTGCGTCAGCGGCACCACGAACGCGG
TCATGTGCGGGCTGGTTTCGTCACGGTGGATGCTGGCCGTCACGATGCGATCCGCCCCGTACTTGTCCGC
CAGCCACTTGTGCGCCTTCTCGAAGAACGCCGCCTGCTGTTCTTGGCTGGCCGACTTCCACCATTCCGGG
CTGGCCGTCATGACGTACTCGACCGCCAACACAGCGTCCTTGCGCCGCTTCTCTGGCAGCAACTCGCGCA
GTCGGCCCATCGCTTCATCGGTGCTGCTGGCCGCCCAGTGCTCGTTCTCTGGCGTCCTGCTGGCGTCAGC
GTTGGGCGTCTCGCGCTCGCGGTAGGCGTGCTTGAGACTGGCCGCCACGTTGCCCATTTTCGCCAGCTTC
TTGCATCGCATGATCGCGTATGCCGCCATGCCTGCCCCTCCCTTTTGGTGTCCAACCGGCTCGACGGGGG
CAGCGCAAGGCGGTGCCTCCGGCGGGCCACTCAATGCTTGAGTATACTCACTAGACTTTGCTTCGCAAAG
TCGTGACCGCCTACGGCGGCTGCGGCGCCCTACGGGCTTGCTCTCCGGGCTTCGCCCTGCGCGGTCGCTG
CGCTCCCTTGCCAGCCCGTGGATATGTGGACGATGGCCGCGAGCGGCCACCGGCTGGCTCGCTTCGCTCG
GCCCGTGGACAACCCTGCTGGACAAGCTGATGGACAGGCTGCGCCTGCCCACGAGCTTGACCACAGGGAT
TGCCCACCGGCTACCCAGCCTTCGACCACATACCCACCGGCTCCAACTGCGCGGCCTGCGGCCTTGCCCC
ATCAATTTTTTTAATTTTCTCTGGGGAAAAGCCTCCGGCCTGCGGCCTGCGCGCTTCGCTTGCCGGTTGG
ACACCAAGTGGAAGGCGGGTCAAGGCTCGCGCAGCGACCGCGCAGCGGCTTGGCCTTGACGCGCCTGGAA
CGACCCAAGCCTATGCGAGTGGGGGCAGTCGAAGGGCGAAGCCCGCCCGCCTGCCCCCCGAGCCTCACGG
CGGCGAGTGCGGGGGTTCCAAGGGGGCAGCGCCACCTTGGGCAAGGCCGAAGGCCGCGCAGTCGATCAAC
AAGCCCCGGAGGGGCCACTTTTTGCCGGAGGGGGAGCCGCGCCGAAGGCGTGGGGGAACCCCGCAGGGGT
GCCCTTCTTTGGGCACCAAAGAACTAGATATAGGGCGAAATGCGAAAGACTTAAAAATCAACAACTTAAA
AAAGGGGGGTACGCAACAGCTCATTGCGGCACCCCCCGCAATAGCTCATTGCGTAGGTTAAAGAAAATCT
GTAATTGACTGCCACTTTTACGCAACGCATAATTGTTGTCGCGCTGCCGAAAAGTTGCAGCTGATTGCGC
ATGGTGCCGCAACCGTGCGGCACCCCTACCGCATGGAGATAAGCATGGCCACGCAGTCCAGAGAAATCGG
CATTCAAGCCAAGAACAAGCCCGGTCACTGGGTGCAAACGGAACGCAAAGCGCATGAGGCGTGGGCCGGG
CTTATTGCGAGGAAACCCACGGCGGCAATGCTGCTGCATCACCTCGTGGCGCAGATGGGCCACCAGAACG
CCGTGGTGGTCAGCCAGAAGACACTTTCCAAGCTCATCGGACGTTCTTTGCGGACGGTCCAATACGCAGT
CAAGGACTTGGTGGCCGAGCGCTGGATCTCCGTCGTGAAGCTCAACGGCCCCGGCACCGTGTCGGCCTAC
GTGGTCAATGACCGCGTGGCGTGGGGCCAGCCCCGCGACCAGTTGCGCCTGTCGGTGTTCAGTGCCGCCG
TGGTGGTTGATCACGACGACCAGGACGAATCGCTGTTGGGGCATGGCGACCTGCGCCGCATCCCGACCCT
GTATCCGGGCGAGCAGCAACTACCGACCGGCCCCGGCGAGGAGCCGCCCAGCCAGCCCGGCATTCCGGGC
ATGGAACCAGACCTGCCAGCCTTGACCGAAACGGAGGAATGGGAACGGCGCGGGCAGCAGCGCCTGCCGA
TGCCCGATGAGCCGTGTTTTCTGGACGATGGCGAGCCGTTGGAGCCGCCGACACGGGTCACGCTGCCGCG
CCGGTAGCACTTGGGTTGCGCAGCAACCCGTAAGTGCGCTGTTCCAGACTATCGGCTGTAGCCGCCTCGC
CGCCCTATACCTTGTCTGCCTCCCCGCGTTGCGTCGCGGTGCATGGAGCCGGGCCACCTCGACCTGAATG
GAAGCCGGCGGCACCTCGCTAACGGATTCACCGTTTTTATCAGGCTCTGGGAGGCAGAATAAATGATCAT
ATCGTCAATTATTACCTCCACGGGGAGAGCCTGAGCAAACTGGCCTCAGGCATTTGAGAAGCACACGGTC
ACACTGCTTCCGGTAGTCAATAAACCGGTAAACCAGCAATAGACATAAGCGGCTATTTAACGACCCTGCC
CTGAACCGACGACCGGGTCGAATTTGCTTTCGAATTTCTGCCATTCATCCGCTTATTATCACTTATTCAG
GCGTAGCAACCAGGCGTTTAAGGGCACCAATAACTGCCTTAAAAAAATTACGCCCCGCCCTGCCACTCAT
CGCAGTACGGCCTATTGGTTAAAAAATGAGCTGATTTAACAAAAATTTAACGCGAATTTTAACAAAATAT
TAACGCTTACAATTTCCATTCGCCATTCAGGCTGCGCAACTGTTGGGAAGGGCGATCGGTGCGGGCCTCT
TCGCTATTACGCCAGCTGGCGAAAGGGGGATGTGCTGCAAGGCGATTAAGTTGGGTAACGCCAGGGTTTT
CCCAGTCACGACGTTGTAAAACGACGGCCAGTGAGCGCGCGTAATACGACTCACTATAGGGCGAATTGGA
GCTGGGGCCGCAATTCCCAATTCCCCAGGCATCAAATAAAACGAAAGGCTCAGTCGAAAGACTGGGCCTT
TCGTTTTATCTGTTGTTTGTCGGTGAACGCTCTCCTGAGTAGGACAAATCCGCCGGGAGCGGATTTGAAC
GTTGCGAAGCAACGGCCCGGAGGGTGGCGGGCAGGACGCCCGCCATAAACTGCCAGGAATTAATTCCCCA
GGCATCAAATAAAACGAAAGGCTCAGTCGAAAGACTGGGCCTTTCGTTTTATCTGTTGTTTGTCGGTGAA
CGCTCTCCTGAGTAGGACAAATCCGCCGGGAGCGGATTTGAACGTTGCGAAGCAACGGCCCGGAGGGTGG
CGGGCAGGACGCCCGCCATAAACTGCCAGGAATTAATTCCCCAGGCATCAAATAAAACGAAAGGCTCAGT
CGAAAGACTGGGCCTTTCGTTTTATCTGTTGTTTGTCGGTGAACGCTCTCCTGAGTAGGACAAATCCGCC
GGGAGCGGATTTGAACGTTGCGAAGCAACGGCCCGGAGGGTGGCGGGCAGGACGCCCGCCATAAACTGCC
AGGAATTAATTCCCCAGGCATCAAATAAAACGAAAGGCTCAGTCGAAAGACTGGGCCTTTCGTTTTATCT
GTTGTTTGTCGGTGAACGCTCTCCTGAGTAGGACAAATCCGCCGGGAGCGGATTTGAACGTTGCGAAGCA
ACGGCCCGGAGGGTGGCGGGCAGGACGCCCGCCATAAACTGCCAGGAATTAATTCCCCAGGCATCAAATA
AAACGAAAGGCTCAGTCGAAAGACTGGGCCTTTCGTTTTATCTGTTGTTTGTCGGTGAACGCTCTCCTGA
GTAGGACAAATCCGCCGGGAGCGGATTTGAACGTTGCGAAGCAACGGCCCGGAGGGTGGCGGGCAGGACG
CCCGCCATAAACTGCCAGGAATTGGGGATCGGAAGCTTGCATGCCTGCAGGTCGACTCTAGAGGATCCCC
GGGTACCGAGCTCGAATTCGGCTTATTCCCTAACTAACTAAAGATTAACTTTATAAGGAGGAAAAACATA
TGAGTAAAGGAGAAGAACTTTTCACTGGAGTTGTCCCAATTCTTGTTGAATTAGATGGTGATGTTAATGG
GCACAAATTTTCTGTCAGTGGAGAGGGTGAAGGTGATGCAACATACGGAAAACTTACCCTTAAATTTATT
TGCACTACTGGAAAACTACCTGTTCCATGGCCAACACTTGTCACTACTTTGACTTATGGTGTTCAATGCT
TTTCAAGATACCCAGATCATATGAAACGGCATGACTTTTTCAAGAGTGCCATGCCCGAAGGTTATGTACA
GGAAAGAACTATATTTTTCAAAGATGACGGGAACTATAAGACACGTGCTGAAGTCAAGTTTGAAGGTGAT
ACACTTGTTAATAGAATCGAGTTAAAAGGTATTGATTTTAAAGAAGATGGAAACATTCTTGGACACAAGT
TGGAATACAACTATAACTCACACAATGTATACATCATGGCAGACAAACAAAAGAATGGAATCAAAGTTAA
CTTCAAAATTAGACACAACATTGAAGATGGAAGCGTTCAACTAGCAGACCATTATCAACAAAATACTCCA
ATTGGCGATGGCCCTGTCCTTTTACCAGACAACCATTACCTGTCCACACAATCTGCCCTTTCGAAAGATC
CCAACGAAAAGAGAGACCACATGGTCCTTCTTGAGTTTGTAACAGCTGCTGGGATTACACATGGCATGGA
TGAACTATACAAATAGGAATTAATTCCAGGCATCAAATAAAACGAAAGGCTCAGTCGAAAGACTGGGCCT
TTCGTTTTATCTGTTGTTTGTCGGTGAACGCTCTCCTGAGTAGGACAAATCCGCCGGGAGCGGATTTGAA
CGTTGCGAAGCAACGGCCCGGAGGGTGGCGGGCAGGACGCCCGCCATAAACTGCCAGGAATTGGGGGCGG
CCCCGTACCCAGCTTTTGTTCCCTTTAGTGAGGGTTAATTGCGCGCTTGGCGTAATCATGGTCATAGCTG
TTTCCTGTGTGAAATTGTTATCCGCTCACAATTCCACACAACATACGAGCCGGAAGCATAAAGTGTAAAG
CCTGGGGTGCCTAATGAGTGAGCTAACTCACATTAATTGCGTTGCGCTCACTGCCCGCTTTCCAGTCGGG
AAACCTGTCGTGCCAGCTGCATTAATGAATCGGCCAACGCGCGGGGAGAGGCGGTTTGCGTATTGGGCGC
ATGCATAAAAACTGTTGTAATTCATTAAGCATTCTGCCGACATGGAAGCCATCACAAACGGCATGATGAA
CCTGAATCGCCAGCGGCATCAGCACCTTGTCGCCTTGCGTATAATATTTGCCCATGGGGGTGGGCGAAGA
ACTCCAGCATGAGATCCCCGCGCTGGAGGATCATCCAGCCGGCGTCCCGGAAAACGATTCCGAAGCCCAA
CCTTTCATAGAAGGCGGCGGTGGAATCGAAATCTCGTGATGGCAGGTTGGGCGTCGCTTGGTCGGTCATT
TCGAACCCCAGAGTCCCGCTCAGAAGAACTCGTCAAGAAGGCGATAGAAGGCGATGCGCTGCGAATCGGG
AGCGGCGATACCGTAAAGCACGAGGAAGCGGTCAGCCCATTCGCCGCCAAGCTCTTCAGCAATATCACGG
GTAGCCAACGCTATGTCCTGATAGCGGTCCGCCACACCCAGCCGGCCACAGTCGATGAATCCAGAAAAGC
GGCCATTTTCCACCATGATATTCGGCAAGCAGGCATCGCCATGGGTCACGACGAGATCCTCGCCGTCGGG
CATGCGCGCCTTGAGCCTGGCGAACAGTTCGGCTGGCGCGAGCCCCTGATGCTCTTCGTCCAGATCATCC
TGATCGACAAGACCGGCTTCCATCCGAGTACGTGCTCGCTCGATGCGATGTTTCGCTTGGTGGTCGAATG
GGCAGGTAGCCGGATCAAGCGTATGCAGCCGCCGCATTGCATCAGCCATGATGGATACTTTCTCGGCAGG
AGCAAGGTGAGATGACAGGAGATCCTGCCCCGGCACTTCGCCCAATAGCAGCCAGTCCCTTCCCGCTTCA
GTGACAACGTCGAGCACAGCTGCGCAAGGAACGCCCGTCGTGGCCAGCCACGATAGCCGCGCTGCCTCGT
CCTGCAGTTCATTCAGGGCACCGGACAGGTCGGTCTTGACAAAAAGAACCGGGCGCCCCTGCGCTGACAG
CCGGAACACGGCGGCATCAGAGCAGCCGATTGTCTGTTGTGCCCAGTCATAGCCGAATAGCCTCTCCACC
CAAGCGGCCGGAGAACCTGCGTGCAATCCATCTTGTTCAATCATGCGAAACGATCCTCATCCTGTCTCTT
GATCAGATCTTGATCCCCTGCGCCATCAGATCCTTGGCGGCAAGAAAGCCATCCAGTTTACTTTGCAGGG
CTTCCCAACCTTACCAGAGGGCGCCCCAGCTGGCAATTCCGGTTCGCTTGCTGTCCATAAAACCGCCCAG
TCTAGCTATCGCCATGTAAGCCCACTGCAAGCTACCTGCTTTCTCTTTGCGCTTGCGTTTTCCCTTGTCC
AGATAGCCCAGTAGCTGACATTCATCCCAGGTGGCACTTTTCGGGGAAATGTGCGCGCCCGCGTTCCTGC
TGGCGCTGGGCCTGTTTCTGGCGCTGGACTTCCCGCTGTTCCGTCAGCAGCTTTTCGCCCACGGCCTTGA
TGATCGCGGCGGCCTTGGCCTGCATATCCCGATTCAACGGCCCCAGGGCGTCCAGAACGGGCTTCAGGCG
CTCCCGAAGGT
