>Addgene plasmid #37818 | pPROBE-NT | addgene partial sequence | sequence record 49569 | GFPfusionREV
TCTATTCACAAGAATTGGGACAACTCCAGTGAAAAGTTCTTCTCCTTTACTCATATGTTTTTCCTCCTTA
TAAAGTTAATCTTTAGTTAGTTAGGGAATAAGCCGAATTCGAGCTCGGTACCCGGGGATCCTCTAGAGTC
GACCTGCAGGCATGCAAGCTTCCGATCCCCAATTCCTGGCAGTTTATGGCGGGCGTCCTGCCCGCCACCC
TCCGGGCCGTTGCTTCGCAACGTTCAAATCCGCTCCCGGCGGATTTGTCCTACTCAGGAGAGCGTTCACC
GACAAACAACAGATAAAACGAAAGGCCCAGTCTTTCGACTGAGCCTTTCGTTTTATTTGATGCCTGGGGA
ATTAATTCCTGGCAGTTTATGGCGGGCGTCCTGCCCGCCACCCTCCGGGCCGTTGCTTCGCAACGTTCAA
ATCCGCTCCCGGCGGATTTGTCCTACTCAGGAGAGCGTTCACCGACAAACAACAGATAAAACGAAAGGCC
CAGTCTTTCGACTGAGCCTTTCGTTTTATTTGATGCCTGGGGAATTAATTCCTGGCAGTTTATGGCGGGC
GTCCTGCCCGCCACCCTCCGGGCCGTTGCTTCGCAACGTTCAAATCCGCTCCCGGCGGATTTGTCCTACT
CA
